Addgene plasmid #226808: pENTR1A 2xHA GPR153
Purpose: Gateway entry vector for 2xHA GPR153
Depositing lab: Ramiro Iglesias-Bartolome. Depositing organization: National Cancer Institute (NCI). Publication: GPCR Screening Reveals that the Metabolite Receptor HCAR3 Regulates Epithelial Proliferation, Migration, and Cellular Respiration. Pedro MP, Lund K, Kang SWS, Chen T, Stuelten CH, Porat-Shliom N, Iglesias-Bartolome R. J Invest Dermatol. 2024 Jun;144(6):1311-1321.e7. doi: 10.1016/j.jid.2023.12.002. Epub 2023 Dec 14. PubMed 38103827.
Backbone
  Vector backbone: pENTR1A
  Backbone manufacturer: Addgene #17398
  Vector type: Gateway Entry
Growth in bacteria
  Bacterial resistance: Kanamycin, 50 μg/mL
  Growth temperature: 37°C
  Growth strain: DH5alpha
  Copy number: Unknown
Gene/Insert
  Gene/Insert name: GPR153
  Species: H. sapiens (human)
  Insert size (bp): 1917
  Mutation: Sequence optimized from NP_997253.2
  Entrez Gene: GPR153 (a.k.a. PGR1)
  Tag / fusion protein: 2xHA tag followed by a GDPPVAT linker (N terminal on insert)
  Cloning method: Restriction Enzyme; 5′ cloning site KpnI (not destroyed); 3′ cloning site EcoRI (not destroyed)
  Sequencing primers: 5′ ENTRforw
Terms and licenses: Academic/Nonprofit Terms; Industry Terms: Not Available to Industry
How to cite: pENTR1A 2xHA GPR153 was a gift from Ramiro Iglesias-Bartolome (Addgene plasmid # 226808 ; http://n2t.net/addgene:226808 ; RRID:Addgene_226808)
