[The description below was written by a language model from this plasmid's Addgene catalogue record and pLannotate feature annotations shown in this document.]
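Description:
pENTR1A 2xHA GPR153 is a Gateway entry clone built on the pENTR1A backbone, about 4.2 kb in total. It carries a human GPR153 coding sequence ready for recombinational transfer into destination vectors. It is maintained in E. coli through a high-copy ColE1/pUC-type origin and selected with kanamycin via an aminoglycoside phosphotransferase (KanR) gene. The annotation also flags a very short fragment resembling the RSF origin, which is probably a partial sequence match rather than a second functional replicon. The rrnB T1 and T2 transcription terminators lie upstream of the cloning region, where they shield the insert from read-through transcription originating in the backbone.

The payload sits between the attL1 and attL2 sites. It is a sequence-optimized open reading frame based on the human GPR153 protein reference (also known as PGR1, an orphan G protein-coupled receptor), inserted by restriction cloning between KpnI and EcoRI sites that both remain intact. The receptor is fused at its N terminus to two tandem HA epitopes followed by a short peptide linker. The automated annotation labels this region as a fragment of a 3xHA tag, which is consistent with the two-copy tag in the catalogue entry. No promoter is annotated, so the plasmid is not meant to express the receptor itself. Instead, an LR Clonase reaction moves the tagged GPR153 cassette into an attR-containing destination vector that supplies the promoter and any selection or delivery elements, and the HA tag then allows the receptor to be detected with anti-HA antibodies. The associated publication describes a GPCR screen in epithelial cells, which suggests the clone belongs to a set of tagged receptor constructs, although the record does not say so.
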