Features (pLannotate 1.2.2; 9 found; start..end, strand, type, name):
      1..46      +  rep_origin     RSF ori (fragment): Plasmids containing the RSF 1030 origin of replication can be propagated in E. coli cells that contain additional plasmids with compatible origins.
    106..149     -  terminator     rrnB T1 terminator: Escherichia coli rrnB; transcription terminator T1 from the E. coli rrnB gene
    281..308     +  terminator     rrnB T2 terminator: transcription terminator T2 from the E. coli rrnB gene
    358..457     +  protein_bind   attL1: mutant version of attL; recombination site for the Gateway® LR reaction LR Clonase™
    512..574     +  CDS            3xHA (fragment): three tandem HA epitope tags
    596..2422    +  CDS            GPR153: GP153_HUMAN - Also known as PGR1. Experimental evidence at transcript level: Swiss-Prot protein existence level 2. Orphan receptor. From Homo sapiens (Human).
   2458..2557    -  protein_bind   attL2: mutant version of attL; recombination site for the Gateway® LR reaction LR Clonase™
   2680..3489    +  CDS            KanR: aminoglycoside phosphotransferase; aph(3')-Ia; confers resistance to kanamycin in bacteria or G418 (Geneticin®) in eukaryotes
   3579..4167    +  rep_origin     ori: high-copy-number ColE1/pMB1/pBR322/pUC origin of replication
>Addgene plasmid #226808 | pENTR1A 2xHA GPR153 | addgene full sequence | sequence record 457269 | Addgene NGS Result
CTTTCCTGCGTTATCCCCTGATTCTGTGGATAACCGTATTACCGCTAGCATGGATCTCGGGGACGTCTAA
CTACTAAGCGAGAGTAGGGAACTGCCAGGCATCAAATAAAACGAAAGGCTCAGTCGGAAGACTGGGCCTT
TCGTTTTATCTGTTGTTTGTCGGTGAACGCTCTCCTGAGTAGGACAAATCCGCCGGGAGCGGATTTGAAC
GTTGTGAAGCAACGGCCCGGAGGGTGGCGGGCAGGACGCCCGCCATAAACTGCCAGGCATCAAACTAAGC
AGAAGGCCATCCTGACGGATGGCCTTTTTGCGTTTCTACAAACTCTTCCTGTTAGTTAGTTACTTAAGCT
CGGGCCCCAAATAATGATTTTATTTTGACTGATAGTGACCTGTTCGTTGCAACAAATTGATAAGCAATGC
TTTTTTATAATGCCAACTTTGTACAAAAAAGCAGGCTTTAAAGGAACCAATTCAGTCGACTGGATCCGGT
ACCGCTAGCGCCGCCACCATGTACCCATACGATGTTCCTGACTATGCGGGCTATCCCTATGACGTCCCGG
ACTATGCAGGATCCGGAGATCCACCTGTCGCAACCATGTCAGACGAAAGGAGACTTCCTGGAAGTGCGGT
CGGGTGGCTTGTATGCGGTGGTCTCAGTTTGCTGGCCAATGCTTGGGGTATACTGTCTGTAGGAGCGAAG
CAGAAGAAATGGAAGCCCCTTGAATTTCTGCTTTGCACATTGGCAGCTACCCACATGCTCAACGTTGCGG
TGCCGATTGCGACTTACTCCGTGGTGCAACTTCGGCGCCAAAGGCCAGACTTCGAATGGAACGAAGGCCT
GTGCAAGGTTTTCGTAAGTACTTTCTATACATTGACTCTTGCTACATGCTTTAGCGTAACATCTCTGAGT
TATCATCGGATGTGGATGGTCTGTTGGCCGGTCAACTACCGCCTGTCCAACGCTAAAAAACAGGCGGTAC
ATACGGTAATGGGGATATGGATGGTTTCCTTCATACTCTCCGCACTCCCAGCCGTTGGATGGCACGATAC
GTCAGAACGATTTTACACTCACGGGTGTCGATTTATCGTCGCCGAAATAGGCCTCGGTTTCGGTGTATGT
TTTTTGCTTCTGGTTGGGGGGAGCGTCGCCATGGGGGTAATCTGCACAGCGATCGCACTTTTCCAAACAC
TTGCAGTCCAAGTCGGACGCCAAGCCGATAGACGAGCCTTCACTGTTCCCACAATAGTCGTGGAAGATGC
GCAAGGGAAACGAAGATCCAGCATCGACGGCAGCGAACCTGCGAAGACGTCTCTCCAAACGACGGGCCTC
GTGACAACAATTGTTTTTATCTACGACTGTCTCATGGGGTTCCCGGTTTTGGTTGTGTCATTCAGCAGCC
TCAGGGCGGATGCGTCAGCGCCGTGGATGGCCCTTTGTGTTCTTTGGTGCAGCGTTGCGCAAGCGTTGTT
GCTCCCAGTATTCCTGTGGGCTTGCGATAGGTACAGAGCAGATCTGAAAGCTGTGAGAGAGAAGTGCATG
GCGTTGATGGCAAATGACGAGGAGTCCGATGACGAAACCAGTCTTGAAGGAGGCATAAGCCCTGATCTTG
TATTGGAGCGATCACTCGATTACGGATATGGAGGTGACTTCGTGGCGCTTGATCGCATGGCAAAGTACGA
GATATCTGCACTTGAGGGGGGACTTCCTCAACTGTACCCACTCCGGCCCTTGCAGGAAGATAAAATGCAG
TACCTGCAGGTTCCTCCAACGAGGCGGTTCAGTCACGACGATGCGGATGTATGGGCTGCAGTCCCCCTTC
CTGCATTCTTGCCCAGATGGGGGTCCGGGGAGGACTTGGCCGCACTGGCTCACTTGGTTCTTCCAGCCGG
ACCTGAACGGAGACGAGCTTCTCTTCTCGCCTTTGCTGAGGATGCGCCCCCGTCACGCGCACGACGGAGA
TCAGCCGAAAGCCTGCTTTCCCTGCGACCTAGTGCTCTCGATTCTGGGCCCAGAGGAGCCCGGGACTCCC
CGCCTGGGTCTCCGAGACGCCGGCCTGGTCCTGGGCCGCGGAGCGCAAGCGCGAGCCTTCTTCCTGATGC
TTTCGCCCTTACTGCATTTGAGTGTGAGCCGCAAGCATTGAGGCGGCCGCCCGGTCCATTTCCCGCCGCA
CCTGCGGCACCTGACGGGGCAGATCCAGGTGAGGCCCCAACCCCCCCGTCATCTGCGCAGAGAAGTCCTG
GTCCGCGGCCCTCAGCGCATAGCCACGCTGGGTCACTTCGACCTGGACTGTCAGCCAGTTGGGGAGAGCC
AGGTGGCCTTCGAGCCGCCGGGGGAGGAGGGAGTACTTCTTCTTTTTTGAGTAGTCCGAGTGAGTCTTCC
GGCTACGCCACTTTGCATAGTGACTCTCTTGGTTCCGCAAGTTAGTAAGAATTCGCGGCCGCACTCGAGA
TATCTAGACCCAGCTTTCTTGTACAAAGTTGGCATTATAAGAAAGCATTGCTTATCAATTTGTTGCAACG
AACAGGTCACTATCAGTCAAAATAAAATCATTATTTGCCATCCAGCTGCAGCTCTGGCCCGTGTCTCAAA
ATCTCTGATGTTACATTGCACAAGATAAAAATATATCATCATGAACAATAAAACTGTCTGCTTACATAAA
CAGTAATACAAGGGGTGTTATGAGCCATATTCAACGGGAAACGTCGAGGCCGCGATTAAATTCCAACATG
GATGCTGATTTATATGGGTATAAATGGGCTCGCGATAATGTCGGGCAATCAGGTGCGACAATCTATCGCT
TGTATGGGAAGCCCGATGCGCCAGAGTTGTTTCTGAAACATGGCAAAGGTAGCGTTGCCAATGATGTTAC
AGATGAGATGGTCAGACTAAACTGGCTGACGGAATTTATGCCTCTTCCGACCATCAAGCATTTTATCCGT
ACTCCTGATGATGCATGGTTACTCACCACTGCGATCCCCGGAAAAACAGCATTCCAGGTATTAGAAGAAT
ATCCTGATTCAGGTGAAAATATTGTTGATGCGCTGGCAGTGTCCCTGCGCCGGTTGCATTCGATTCCTGT
TTGTAATTGTCCTTTTAACAGCGATCGCGTATTTCGTCTCGCTCAGGCGCAATCACGAATGAATAACGGT
TTGGTTGATGCGAGTGATTTTGATGACGAGCGTAATGGCTGGCCTGTTGAACAAGTCTGGAAAGAAATGC
ATAAACTTTTGCCATTCTCACCGGATTCAGTCGTCACTCATGGTGATTTCTCACTTGATAACCTTATTTT
TGACGAGGGGAAATTAATAGGTTGTATTGATGTTGGACGAGTCGGAATCGCAGACCGATACCAGGATCTT
GCCATCCTATGGAACTGCCTCGGTGAGTTTTCTCCTTCATTACAGAAACGGCTTTTTCAAAAATATGGTA
TTGATAATCCTGATATGAATAAATTGCAGTTTCATTTGATGCTCGATGAGTTTTTCTAATCAGAATTGGT
TAATTGGTTGTAACATTATTCAGATTGGGCCCCGTTCCACTGAGCGTCAGACCCCGTAGAAAAGATCAAA
GGATCTTCTTGAGATCCTTTTTTTCTGCGCGTAATCTGCTGCTTGCAAACAAAAAAACCACCGCTACCAG
CGGTGGTTTGTTTGCCGGATCAAGAGCTACCAACTCTTTTTCCGAAGGTAACTGGCTTCAGCAGAGCGCA
GATACCAAATACTGTTCTTCTAGTGTAGCCGTAGTTAGGCCACCACTTCAAGAACTCTGTAGCACCGCCT
ACATACCTCGCTCTGCTAATCCTGTTACCAGTGGCTGCTGCCAGTGGCGATAAGTCGTGTCTTACCGGGT
TGGACTCAAGACGATAGTTACCGGATAAGGCGCAGCGGTCGGGCTGAACGGGGGGTTCGTGCACACAGCC
CAGCTTGGAGCGAACGACCTACACCGAACTGAGATACCTACAGCGTGAGCTATGAGAAAGCGCCACGCTT
CCCGAAGGGAGAAAGGCGGACAGGTATCCGGTAAGCGGCAGGGTCGGAACAGGAGAGCGCACGAGGGAGC
TTCCAGGGGGAAACGCCTGGTATCTTTATAGTCCTGTCGGGTTTCGCCACCTCTGACTTGAGCGTCGATT
TTTGTGATGCTCGTCAGGGGGGCGGAGCCTATGGAAAAACGCCAGCAACGCGGCCTTTTTACGGTTCCTG
GCCTTTTGCTGGCCTTTTGCTCACATGTT
