>Addgene plasmid #226808 | pENTR1A 2xHA GPR153 | depositor partial sequence | sequence record 444901 | 2xHA GPR153
ATGTACCCATACGATGTTCCTGACTATGCGGGCTATCCCTATGACGTCCCGGACTATGCAGGATCCGGAG
ATCCACCTGTCGCAACCATGTCAGACGAAAGGAGACTTCCTGGAAGTGCGGTCGGGTGGCTTGTATGCGG
TGGTCTCAGTTTGCTGGCCAATGCTTGGGGTATACTGTCTGTAGGAGCGAAGCAGAAGAAATGGAAGCCC
CTTGAATTTCTGCTTTGCACATTGGCAGCTACCCACATGCTCAACGTTGCGGTGCCGATTGCGACTTACT
CCGTGGTGCAACTTCGGCGCCAAAGGCCAGACTTCGAATGGAACGAAGGCCTGTGCAAGGTTTTCGTAAG
TACTTTCTATACATTGACTCTTGCTACATGCTTTAGCGTAACATCTCTGAGTTATCATCGGATGTGGATG
GTCTGTTGGCCGGTCAACTACCGCCTGTCCAACGCTAAAAAACAGGCGGTACATACGGTAATGGGGATAT
GGATGGTTTCCTTCATACTCTCCGCACTCCCAGCCGTTGGATGGCACGATACGTCAGAACGATTTTACAC
TCACGGGTGTCGATTTATCGTCGCCGAAATAGGCCTCGGTTTCGGTGTATGTTTTTTGCTTCTGGTTGGG
GGGAGCGTCGCCATGGGGGTAATCTGCACAGCGATCGCACTTTTCCAAACACTTGCAGTCCAAGTCGGAC
GCCAAGCCGATAGACGAGCCTTCACTGTTCCCACAATAGTCGTGGAAGATGCGCAAGGGAAACGAAGATC
CAGCATCGACGGCAGCGAACCTGCGAAGACGTCTCTCCAAACGACGGGCCTCGTGACAACAATTGTTTTT
ATCTACGACTGTCTCATGGGGTTCCCGGTTTTGGTTGTGTCATTCAGCAGCCTCAGGGCGGATGCGTCAG
CGCCGTGGATGGCCCTTTGTGTTCTTTGGTGCAGCGTTGCGCAAGCGTTGTTGCTCCCAGTATTCCTGTG
GGCTTGCGATAGGTACAGAGCAGATCTGAAAGCTGTGAGAGAGAAGTGCATGGCGTTGATGGCAAATGAC
GAGGAGTCCGATGACGAAACCAGTCTTGAAGGAGGCATAAGCCCTGATCTTGTATTGGAGCGATCACTCG
ATTACGGATATGGAGGTGACTTCGTGGCGCTTGATCGCATGGCAAAGTACGAGATATCTGCACTTGAGGG
GGGACTTCCTCAACTGTACCCACTCCGGCCCTTGCAGGAAGATAAAATGCAGTACCTGCAGGTTCCTCCA
ACGAGGCGGTTCAGTCACGACGATGCGGATGTATGGGCTGCAGTCCCCCTTCCTGCATTCTTGCCCAGAT
GGGGGTCCGGGGAGGACTTGGCCGCACTGGCTCACTTGGTTCTTCCAGCCGGACCTGAACGGAGACGAGC
TTCTCTTCTCGCCTTTGCTGAGGATGCGCCCCCGTCACGCGCACGACGGAGATCAGCCGAAAGCCTGCTT
TCCCTGCGACCTAGTGCTCTCGATTCTGGGCCCAGAGGAGCCCGGGACTCCCCGCCTGGGTCTCCGAGAC
GCCGGCCTGGTCCTGGGCCGCGGAGCGCAAGCGCGAGCCTTCTTCCTGATGCTTTCGCCCTTACTGCATT
TGAGTGTGAGCCGCAAGCATTGAGGCGGCCGCCCGGTCCATTTCCCGCCGCACCTGCGGCACCTGACGGG
GCAGATCCAGGTGAGGCCCCAACCCCCCCGTCATCTGCGCAGAGAAGTCCTGGTCCGCGGCCCTCAGCGC
ATAGCCACGCTGGGTCACTTCGACCTGGACTGTCAGCCAGTTGGGGAGAGCCAGGTGGCCTTCGAGCCGC
CGGGGGAGGAGGGAGTACTTCTTCTTTTTTGAGTAGTCCGAGTGAGTCTTCCGGCTACGCCACTTTGCAT
AGTGACTCTCTTGGTTCCGCAAGTTAG
